>Addgene plasmid #81572 | pDONR223_BAP1_p.N299S | addgene full sequence | sequence record 166942 | Addgene NGS Result
GGCAGTTCCCTACTCTCGCGTTAACGCTAGCATGGATGTTTTCCCAGTCACGACGTTGTAAAACGACGGC
CAGTCTTAAGCTCGGGCCCCAAATAATGATTTTATTTTGACTGATAGTGACCTGTTCGTTGCAACAAATT
GATGAGCAATGCTTTTTTATAATGCCAACTTTGTACAAAAAAGTTGGCACCATGAATAAGGGCTGGCTGG
AGCTGGAGAGCGACCCAGGCCTCTTCACCCTGCTCGTGGAAGATTTCGGTGTCAAGGGGGTGCAAGTGGA
GGAGATCTACGACCTTCAGAGCAAATGTCAGGGCCCTGTATATGGATTTATCTTCCTGTTCAAATGGATC
GAAGAGCGCCGGTCCCGGCGAAAGGTCTCTACCTTGGTGGATGATACGTCCGTGATTGATGATGATATTG
TGAATAACATGTTCTTTGCCCACCAGCTGATACCCAACTCTTGTGCAACTCATGCCTTGCTGAGCGTGCT
CCTGAACTGCAGCAGCGTGGACCTGGGACCCACCCTGAGTCGCATGAAGGACTTCACCAAGGGTTTTAGC
CCTGAGAGCAAAGGATATGCGATTGGCAATGCCCCGGAGTTGGCCAAGGCCCATAATAGCCATGCCAGGC
CCGAGCCACGCCACCTCCCTGAGAAGCAGAATGGCCTTAGTGCAGTGCGGACCATGGAGGCGTTCCACTT
TGTCAGCTATGTGCCTATCACAGGCCGGCTCTTTGAGCTGGATGGGCTGAAGGTCTACCCCATTGACCAT
GGGCCCTGGGGGGAGGACGAGGAGTGGACAGACAAGGCCCGGCGGGTCATCATGGAGCGTATCGGCCTCG
CCACTGCAGGGGAGCCCTACCACGACATCCGCTTCAACCTGATGGCAGTGGTGCCCGACCGCAGGATCAA
GTATGAGGCCAGGCTGCATGTGCTGAAGGTGAACCGTCAGACAGTACTAGAGGCTCTGCAGCAGCTGATA
AGAGTAACACAGCCAGAGCTGATTCAGACCCACAAGTCTCAAGAGTCACAGCTGCCTGAGGAGTCCAAGT
CAGCCAGCAACAAGTCCCCGCTGGTGCTGGAAGCAAGCAGGGCCCCTGCAGCCTCTGAGGGCAACCACAC
AGATGGTGCAGAGGAGGCGGCTGGTTCATGCGCACAAGCCCCATCCCACAGCCCTCCCAACAAACCCAAG
CTAGTGGTGAAGCCTCCAGGCAGCAGCCTCAATGGGGTTCACCCCAACCCCACTCCCATTGTCCAGCGGC
TGCCGGCCTTTCTAGACAATCACAATTATGCCAAGTCCCCCATGCAGGAGGAAGAAGACCTGGCGGCAGG
TGTGGGCCGCAGCCGAGTTCCAGTCCGCCCACCCCAGCAGTACTCAGATGATGAGGATGACTATGAGGAT
GACGAGGAGGATGACGTGCAGAACACCAACTCTGCCCTTAGGTATAAGGGGAAGGGAACAGGGAAGCCAG
GGGCATTGAGCGGTTCTGCTGATGGGCAACTGTCAGTGCTGCAGCCCAACACCATCAACGTCTTGGCTGA
GAAGCTCAAAGAGTCCCAGAAGGACCTCTCAATTCCTCTGTCCATCAAGACTAGCAGCGGGGCTGGGAGT
CCGGCTGTGGCAGTGCCCACACACTCGCAGCCCTCACCCACCCCCAGCAATGAGAGTACAGACACGGCCT
CTGAGATCGGCAGTGCTTTCAACTCGCCACTGCGCTCGCCTATCCGCTCAGCCAACCCGACGCGGCCCTC
CAGCCCTGTCACCTCCCACATCTCCAAGGTGCTTTTTGGAGAGGATGACAGCCTGCTGCGTGTTGACTGC
ATACGCTACAACCGTGCTGTCCGTGATCTGGGTCCTGTCATCAGCACAGGCCTGCTGCACCTGGCTGAGG
ATGGGGTGCTGAGTCCCCTGGCGCTGACAGAGGGTGGGAAGGGTTCCTCGCCCTCCATCAGACCAATCCA
AGGCAGCCAGGGGTCCAGCAGCCCAGTGGAGAAGGAGGTCGTGGAAGCCACGGACAGCAGAGAGAAGACG
GGGATGGTGAGGCCTGGCGAGCCCTTGAGTGGGGAGAAATACTCACCCAAGGAGCTGCTGGCACTGCTGA
AGTGTGTGGAGGCTGAGATTGCAAACTATGAGGCGTGCCTCAAGGAGGAGGTAGAGAAGAGGAAGAAGTT
CAAGATTGATGACCAGAGAAGGACCCACAACTACGATGAGTTCATCTGCACCTTTATCTCCATGCTGGCT
CAGGAAGGCATGCTGGCCAACCTAGTGGAGCAGAACATCTCCGTGCGGCGGCGCCAAGGGGTCAGCATCG
GCCGGCTCCACAAGCAGCGGAAGCCTGACCGGCGGAAACGCTCTCGCCCCTACAAGGCCAAGCGCCAGTG
ATTGCCAACTTTCTTGTACAAAGTTGGCATTATAAGAAAGCATTGCTTATCAATTTGTTGCAACGAACAG
GTCACTATCAGTCAAAATAAAATCATTATTTGCCATCCAGCTGATATCCCCTATAGTGAGTCGTATTACA
TGGTCATAGCTGTTTCCTGGCAGCTCTGGCCCGTGTCTCAAAATCTCTGATGTTACATTGCACAAGATAA
AAATATATCATCATGCCTCCTCTAGACCAGCCAGGACAGAAATGCCTCGACTTCGCTGCTACCCAAGGTT
GCCGGGTGACGCACACCGTGGAAACGGATGAAGGCACGAACCCAGTGGACATAAGCCTGTTCGGTTCGTA
AGCTGTAATGCAAGTAGCGTATGCGCTCACGCAACTGGTCCAGAACCTTGACCGAACGCAGCGGTGGTAA
CGGCGCAGTGGCGGTTTTCATGGCTTGTTATGACTGTTTTTTTGGGGTACAGTCTATGCCTCGGGCATCC
AAGCAGCAAGCGCGTTACGCCGTGGGTCGATGTTTGATGTTATGGAGCAGCAACGATGTTACGCAGCAGG
GCAGTCGCCCTAAAACAAAGTTAAACATTATGAGGGAAGCGGTGATCGCCGAAGTATCGACTCAACTATC
AGAGGTAGTTGGCGTCATCGAGCGCCATCTCGAACCGACGTTGCTGGCCGTACATTTGTACGGCTCCGCA
GTGGATGGCGGCCTGAAGCCACACAGTGATATTGATTTGCTGGTTACGGTGACCGTAAGGCTTGATGAAA
CAACGCGGCGAGCTTTGATCAACGACCTTTTGGAAACTTCGGCTTCCCCTGGAGAGAGCGAGATTCTCCG
CGCTGTAGAAGTCACCATTGTTGTGCACGACGACATCATTCCGTGGCGTTATCCAGCTAAGCGCGAACTG
CAATTTGGAGAATGGCAGCGCAATGACATTCTTGCAGGTATCTTCGAGCCAGCCACGATCGACATTGATC
TGGCTATCTTGCTGACAAAAGCAAGAGAACATAGCGTTGCCTTGGTAGGTCCAGCGGCGGAGGAACTCTT
TGATCCGGTTCCTGAACAGGATCTATTTGAGGCGCTAAATGAAACCTTAACGCTATGGAACTCGCCGCCC
GACTGGGCTGGCGATGAGCGAAATGTAGTGCTTACGTTGTCCCGCATTTGGTACAGCGCAGTAACCGGCA
AAATCGCGCCGAAGGATGTCGCTGCCGACTGGGCAATGGAGCGCCTGCCGGCCCAGTATCAGCCCGTCAT
ACTTGAAGCTAGACAGGCTTATCTTGGACAAGAAGAAGATCGCTTGGCCTCGCGCGCAGATCAGTTGGAA
GAATTTGTCCACTACGTGAAAGGCGAGATCACCAAGGTAGTCGGCAAATAACCCTCGAGCCACCCATGAC
CAAAATCCCTTAACGTGAGTTACGCGTCGTTCCACTGAGCGTCAGACCCCGTAGAAAAGATCAAAGGATC
TTCTTGAGATCCTTTTTTTCTGCGCGTAATCTGCTGCTTGCAAACAAAAAAACCACCGCTACCAGCGGTG
GTTTGTTTGCCGGATCAAGAGCTACCAACTCTTTTTCCGAAGGTAACTGGCTTCAGCAGAGCGCAGATAC
CAAATACTGTTCTTCTAGTGTAGCCGTAGTTAGGCCACCACTTCAAGAACTCTGTAGCACCGCCTACATA
CCTCGCTCTGCTAATCCTGTTACCAGTGGCTGCTGCCAGTGGCGATAAGTCGTGTCTTACCGGGTTGGAC
TCAAGACGATAGTTACCGGATAAGGCGCAGCGGTCGGGCTGAACGGGGGGTTCGTGCACACAGCCCAGCT
TGGAGCGAACGACCTACACCGAACTGAGATACCTACAGCGTGAGCTATGAGAAAGCGCCACGCTTCCCGA
AGGGAGAAAGGCGGACAGGTATCCGGTAAGCGGCAGGGTCGGAACAGGAGAGCGCACGAGGGAGCTTCCA
GGGGGAAACGCCTGGTATCTTTATAGTCCTGTCGGGTTTCGCCACCTCTGACTTGAGCGTCGATTTTTGT
GATGCTCGTCAGGGGGGCGGAGCCTATGGAAAAACGCCAGCAACGCGGCCTTTTTACGGTTCCTGGCCTT
TTGCTGGCCTTTTGCTCACATGTTCTTTCCTGCGTTATCCCCTGATTCTGTGGATAACCGTATTACCGCC
TTTGAGTGAGCTGATACCGCTCGCCGCAGCCGAACGACCGAGCGCAGCGAGTCAGTGAGCGAGGAAGCGG
AAGAGCGCCCAATACGCAAACCGCCTCTCCCCGCGCGTTGGCCGATTCATTAATGCAGCTGGCACGACAG
GTTTCCCGACTGGAAAGCGGGCAGTGAGCGCAACGCAATTAATACGCGTACCGCTAGCCAGGAAGAGTTT
GTAGAAACGCAAAAAGGCCATCCGTCAGGATGGCCTTCTGCTTAGTTTGATGCCTGGCAGTTTATGGCGG
GCGTCCTGCCCGCCACCCTCCGGGCCGTTGCTTCACAACGTTCAAATCCGCTCCCGGCGGATTTGTCCTA
CTCAGGAGAGCGTTCACCGACAAACAACAGATAAAACGAAAGGCCCAGTCTTCCGACTGAGCCTTTCGTT
TTATTTGATGCCT
Features (pLannotate 1.2.2; 12 found; start..end, strand, type, name):
     38..74      -  CDS            lacZα (fragment): LacZα fragment of β-galactosidase; lacZ fragment
     91..186     +  protein_bind   attL3: mutant version of attL; recombination site for the Gateway® LR reaction LR Clonase™
    192..2378    +  CDS            BAP1: BAP1_HUMAN - Also known as KIAA0272 From Homo sapiens (Human).
   2386..2481    -  protein_bind   attL3: mutant version of attL; recombination site for the Gateway® LR reaction LR Clonase™
   2500..2518    -  promoter       T7 promoter: promoter for bacteriophage T7 RNA polymerase
   2708..2731    +  promoter       Pc promoter (fragment): intI1 (promoter lies within the coding sequence); class 1 integron promoter
   2907..2963    +  CDS            GmR (fragment): gentamycin acetyltransferase; aacC1; confers resistance to gentamycin
   2970..3761    +  CDS            SmR: aminoglycoside adenylyltransferase (Murphy, 1985); aadA; confers resistance to spectinomycin and streptomycin
   3854..4442    +  rep_origin     ori: high-copy-number ColE1/pMB1/pBR322/pUC origin of replication
   4625..4717    +  CDS            lacI (fragment): lac repressor; lacI; The lac repressor binds to the lac operator to inhibit transcription in E. coli. This inhibition can be relieved by adding lactose or isopropyl-β-D-thiogalactopyranoside (IPTG).
   4772..4799    -  terminator     rrnB T2 terminator: transcription terminator T2 from the E. coli rrnB gene
   4931..4974    +  terminator     rrnB T1 terminator: Escherichia coli rrnB; transcription terminator T1 from the E. coli rrnB gene
