[The description below was written by a language model from this plasmid's Addgene catalogue record and pLannotate feature annotations shown in this document.]
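Description:
pDONR223_BAP1_p.N299S is a Gateway entry clone built on the Invitrogen pDONR223 backbone and carrying the human BAP1 open reading frame with an N299S missense substitution, referenced to the NM_004656.3 transcript. It is a bacterial propagation and shuttling plasmid rather than an expression vector. The record lists no promoter for the insert, and the only promoter near it in the feature table is a T7 promoter downstream of the cassette on the opposite strand. The plasmid replicates at high copy in E. coli from a ColE1/pUC-type origin. It is selected with spectinomycin through the aadA (SmR) aminoglycoside adenylyltransferase gene, which sits downstream of a fragment of the class 1 integron Pc promoter and a short remnant of a gentamicin resistance gene. Small lacZα and lacI fragments are also annotated as backbone remnants, and rrnB T1 and T2 terminators lie upstream of the cloning region, where they help insulate it from read-through transcription.

In the 4,983 nt sequenced record, the BAP1 coding sequence spans roughly 2.2 kb and is flanked on both sides by attL recombination sites. The automated annotation labels both as attL3, a mutant attL variant. These sites allow LR Clonase-mediated transfer of the ORF into any compatible Gateway destination vector, which then supplies the promoter, tags and host-specific elements. The depositor notes a "closed" configuration, meaning a stop codon immediately follows the insert, so C-terminal fusions from a destination vector would not be translated. The clone belongs to the Target Accelerator Plasmid Collection, a set of wild-type and variant alleles assembled for systematic functional testing of rare cancer-associated mutations.
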