Addgene plasmid #81572: pDONR223_BAP1_p.N299S
Purpose: Gateway Donor vector containing BAP1 , part of the Target Accelerator Plasmid Collection.
Depositing lab: Jesse Boehm & William Hahn & David Root. Depositing organization: Broad Institute. Publication: Systematic Functional Interrogation of Rare Cancer Variants Identifies Oncogenic Alleles. Kim E, Ilic N, Shrestha Y, Zou L, Kamburov A, Zhu C, Yang X, Lubonja R, Tran N, Nguyen C, Lawrence MS, Piccioni F, Bagul M, Doench JG, Chouinard CR, Wu X, Hogstrom L, Natoli T, Tamayo P, Horn H, Corsello SM, Lage K, Root DE, Subramanian A, Golub TR, Getz G, Boehm JS, Hahn WC. Cancer Discov. 2016 Jul;6(7):714-26. doi: 10.1158/2159-8290.CD-16-0160. Epub 2016 May 4. PubMed 27147599.
Backbone
  Vector backbone: pDONR223
  Backbone manufacturer: Invitrogen
  Backbone size w/o insert (bp): 2790
  Vector type: Gateway Entry vector
Growth in bacteria
  Bacterial resistance: Spectinomycin, 50 μg/mL
  Growth temperature: 37°C
  Growth strain: DH5alpha
  Copy number: High Copy
Gene/Insert
  Gene/Insert name: BAP1
  Species: H. sapiens (human)
  Mutation: N299S
  GenBank ID: NM_004656.3
  Entrez Gene: BAP1 (a.k.a. HUCEP-13, KURIS, TPDS1, UBM2, UCHL2, UVM2, hucep-6)
  Promoter: None
  Cloning method: Gateway Cloning
  Sequencing primers: 5′ M13pUC-fwd; 3′ M13-Rev
Terms and licenses: Academic/Nonprofit Terms; Industry Terms: Not Available to Industry
Depositor comments: Closed state: stop codon immediately follows insert
How to cite: pDONR223_BAP1_p.N299S was a gift from Jesse Boehm & William Hahn & David Root (Addgene plasmid # 81572 ; http://n2t.net/addgene:81572 ; RRID:Addgene_81572)
