>Addgene plasmid #81572 | pDONR223_BAP1_p.N299S | depositor partial sequence | sequence record 154891 | Insert sequence
ATGAATAAGGGCTGGCTGGAGCTGGAGAGCGACCCAGGCCTCTTCACCCTGCTCGTGGAAGATTTCGGTG
TCAAGGGGGTGCAAGTGGAGGAGATCTACGACCTTCAGAGCAAATGTCAGGGCCCTGTATATGGATTTAT
CTTCCTGTTCAAATGGATCGAAGAGCGCCGGTCCCGGCGAAAGGTCTCTACCTTGGTGGATGATACGTCC
GTGATTGATGATGATATTGTGAATAACATGTTCTTTGCCCACCAGCTGATACCCAACTCTTGTGCAACTC
ATGCCTTGCTGAGCGTGCTCCTGAACTGCAGCAGCGTGGACCTGGGACCCACCCTGAGTCGCATGAAGGA
CTTCACCAAGGGTTTTAGCCCTGAGAGCAAAGGATATGCGATTGGCAATGCCCCGGAGTTGGCCAAGGCC
CATAATAGCCATGCCAGGCCCGAGCCACGCCACCTCCCTGAGAAGCAGAATGGCCTTAGTGCAGTGCGGA
CCATGGAGGCGTTCCACTTTGTCAGCTATGTGCCTATCACAGGCCGGCTCTTTGAGCTGGATGGGCTGAA
GGTCTACCCCATTGACCATGGGCCCTGGGGGGGAGGACGAGGAGTGGACAGACAAGGCCCGGCGGGTCAT
CATGGAGCGTATCGGCCTCGCCACTGCAGGGGAGCCCTACCACGACATCCGCTTCAACCTGATGGCAGTG
GTGCCCGACCGCAGGATCAAGTATGAGGCCAGGCTGCATGTGCTGAAGGTGAACCGTCAGACAGTACTAG
AGGCTCTGCAGCAGCTGATAAGAGTAACACAGCCAGAGCTGATTCAGACCCACAAGTCTCAAGAGTCACA
GCTGCCTGAGGAGTCCAAGTCAGCCAGCAACAAGTCCCCGCTGGTGCTGGAAGCAAGCAGGGCCCCTGCA
GCCTCTGAGGGCAACCACACAGATGGTGCAGAGGAGGCGGCTGGTTCATGCGCACAAGCCCCATCCCACA
GCCCTCCCAACAAACCCAAGCTAGTGGTGAAGCCTCCAGGCAGCAGCCTCAATGGGGTTCACCCCAACCC
CACTCCCATTGTCCAGCGGCTGCCGGCCTTTCTAGACAATCACAATTATGCCAAGTCCCCCATGCAGGAG
GAAGAAGACCTGGCGGCAGGTGTGGGCCGCAGCCGAGTTCCAGTCCGCCCACCCCAGCAGTACTCAGATG
ATGAGGATGACTATGAGGATGACGAGGAGGATGACGTGCAGAACACCAACTCTGCCCTTAGGTATAAGGG
GAAGGGAACAGGGAAGCCAGGGGCATTGAGCGGTTCTGCTGATGGGCAACTGTCAGTGCTGCAGCCCAAC
ACCATCAACGTCTTGGCTGAGAAGCTCAAAGAGTCCCAGAAGGACCTCTCAATTCCTCTGTCCATCAAGA
CTAGCAGCGGGGCTGGGAGTCCGGCTGTGGCAGTGCCCACACACTCGCAGCCCTCACCCACCCCCAGCAA
TGAGAGTACAGACACGGCCTCTGAGATCGGCAGTGCTTTCAACTCGCCACTGCGCTCGCCTATCCGCTCA
GCCAACCCGACGCGGCCCTCCAGCCCTGTCACCTCCCACATCTCCAAGGTGCTTTTTGGAGAGGATGACA
GCCTGCTGCGTGTTGACTGCATACGCTACAACCGTGCTGTCCGTGATCTGGGTCCTGTCATCAGCACAGG
CCTGCTGCACCTGGCTGAGGATGGGGTGCTGAGTCCCCTGGCGCTGACAGAGGGTGGGAAGGGTTCCTCG
CCCTCCATCAGACCAATCCAAGGCAGCCAGGGGTCCAGCAGCCCAGTGGAGAAGGAGGTCGTGGAAGCCA
CGGACAGCAGAGAGAAGACGGGGATGGTGAGGCCTGGCGAGCCCTTGAGTGGGGAGAAATACTCACCCAA
GGAGCTGCTGGCACTGCTGAAGTGTGTGGAGGCTGAGATTGCAAACTATGAGGCGTGCCTCAAGGAGGAG
GTAGAGAAGAGGAAGAAGTTCAAGATTGATGACCAGAGAAGGACCCACAACTACGATGAGTTCATCTGCA
CCTTTATCTCCATGCTGGCTCAGGAAGGCATGCTGGCCAACCTAGTGGAGCAGAACATCTCCGTGCGGCG
GCGCCAAGGGGTCAGCATCGGCCGGCTCCACAAGCAGCGGAAGCCTGACCGGCGGAAACGCTCTCGCCCC
TACAAGGCCAAGCGCCAG
